Addgene plasmid #43088: I-CTTC
Depositing lab: Chad Cowan & Kiran Musunuru. Depositing organization: Harvard University. Publication: A TALEN Genome-Editing System for Generating Human Stem Cell-Based Disease Models. Ding Q, Lee YK, Schaefer EA, Peters DT, Veres A, Kim K, Kuperwasser N, Motola DL, Meissner TB, Hendriks WT, Trevisan M, Gupta RM, Moisan A, Banks E, Friesen M, Schinzel RT, Xia F, Tang A, Xia Y, Figueroa E, Wann A, Ahfeldt T, Daheron L, Zhang F, Rubin LL, Peng LF, Chung RT, Musunuru K, Cowan CA. Cell Stem Cell. 2012 Dec 12. pii: S1934-5909(12)00645-5. doi: 10.1016/j.stem.2012.11.011. PubMed 23246482.
Backbone
  Vector backbone: pCRII-TOPO
  Backbone manufacturer: Invitrogen
  Backbone size w/o insert (bp): 3973
  Vector type: Bacterial Cloning
Growth in bacteria
  Bacterial resistance: Ampicillin and Kanamycin, 100 & 50 μg/mL
  Growth temperature: 37°C
  Growth strain: Top10
  Copy number: High Copy
Gene/Insert
  Gene/Insert name: I-CTTC
  Species: Synthetic
  Insert size (bp): 424
  Cloning method: TOPO Cloning
  Sequencing primers: 5′ T7; 3′ M13-rev
Terms and licenses: Academic/Nonprofit Terms; Industry Terms: Not Available to Industry
How to cite: I-CTTC was a gift from Chad Cowan & Kiran Musunuru (Addgene plasmid # 43088 ; http://n2t.net/addgene:43088 ; RRID:Addgene_43088)
