[The description below was written by a language model from this plasmid's Addgene catalogue record.]
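Description:
I-CTTC is a bacterial cloning plasmid built on the commercial pCRII-TOPO backbone (about 4.0 kb without insert), into which a 424 bp synthetic insert was placed by TOPO cloning. It is a high-copy plasmid propagated in E. coli and carries both ampicillin and kanamycin resistance, so either or both antibiotics can be used for selection. No feature table accompanies the record, so the individual backbone elements are not itemised. The listed sequencing primers, T7 on the 5′ side and M13 reverse on the 3′ side, show that the insert sits between these standard priming sites in the cloning region.

The record describes the insert only by its name and as synthetic. It does not state a promoter, coding function, tag or reporter, and the plasmid is classed purely as a cloning vector rather than an expression construct. The associated publication describes a TALEN genome-editing system for generating human stem cell-based disease models. In that context, the name suggests a pre-assembled module of TAL effector repeats recognising the four-base sequence CTTC, with the "I" prefix perhaps marking its position in an ordered assembly. The insert size is roughly what four repeat units would occupy. This reading is an inference from the name, size and publication title, not something the record states. On that reading, the plasmid would serve as a storage and source vector within a library of repeat modules that are excised or amplified and joined to build custom TALEN DNA-binding domains, rather than being delivered to cells itself.
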