>Addgene plasmid #43088 | I-CTTC | depositor partial sequence | sequence record 58353 | I-CTTC sequence 424 bps
CGTCTCCTGACCCCAGAGCAGGTCGTGGCGATCGCAAGCCACGACGGAGGAAAGCAAGCCTTGGAAACAG
TACAGAGGCTGTTGCCTGTGCTGTGCCAAGCGCACGGACTCACCCCAGAGCAGGTCGTGGCCATTGCCTC
GAATGGAGGGGGCAAACAGGCGTTGGAAACCGTACAACGATTGCTGCCGGTGCTGTGCCAAGCGCACGGC
CTCACCCCAGAGCAGGTCGTGGCCATTGCCTCGAATGGAGGGGGCAAACAGGCGTTGGAAACCGTACAAC
GATTGCTGCCGGTGCTGTGCCAAGCGCACGGATTAACCCCAGAGCAGGTCGTGGCGATCGCAAGCCACGA
CGGAGGAAAGCAAGCCTTGGAAACAGTACAGAGGCTGTTGCCTGTGCTGTGCCAAGCGCACGGCTTAAGA
GACG
