>Addgene plasmid #43088 | I-CTTC | addgene partial sequence | sequence record 60382 | M13-F20 5'-TGTAAAACGACGGCCAGT-3'
CTATAGGGCGAATTGGGCCCTCTAGATGCATGCTCGAGCGGCCGCCAGTGTGATGGATATCTGCAGAATT
CGCCCTTATATAGATGCCGTCCTAGCGCGTCTCCTGACCCCAGAGCAGGTCGTGGCGATCGCAAGCCACG
ACGGAGGAAAGCAAGCCTTGGAAACAGTACAGAGGCTGTTGCCTGTGCTGTGCCAAGCGCACGGACTCAC
CCCAGAGCAGGTCGTGGCCATTGCCTCGAATGGAGGGGGCAAACAGGCGTTGGAAACCGTACAACGATTG
CTGCCGGTGCTGTGCCAAGCGCACGGCCTCACCCCAGAGCAGGTCGTGGCCATTGCCTCGAATGGAGGGG
GCAAACAGGCGTTGGAAACCGTACAACGATTGCTGCCGGTGCTGTGCCAAGCGCACGGATTAACCCCAGA
GCAGGTCGTGGCGATCGCAAGCCACGACGGAGGAAAGCAAGCCTTGGAAACAGTACAGAGGCTGTTGCCT
GTGCTGTGCCAAGCGCACGGCTTAAGAGACGTGGGCACAGGAAAGATACTTAAGGGCGAATTCCAGCACA
CTGGCGGCCGTTACTAGTGGATCCGAGCTCGGTACCAAGCTTGGCGTAATCATGGTCATAGCTGTTTCCT
GTGTGAAATTGTTATCCGCTCACAATTCCACACAACATACGAGCCGGAAGCATAAAGTGTAAAGCCTGGG
GTGCCTAATGAGTGAGCTAACTCACATTAATTGCGTTGCGCTCACTGCCCGCTTTCCAGTCGGGAAACCT
GTCGTGCCAGCTGCATTAATGAATCGGCCAACGCGCGGGGAGAGGCGGTTTGCGTATTGGGCGCTCTTCC
GCTTCCTCGCTCACTGACTCGCTGCGCTCGGTCGTTCGGCTGCGGCGAGCGGTATCAGCTCACTCAAAGG
CGGTAATACGGTTATCCACAGAATCAGGGGATAACGCAGGAAAGAACATG
